Addgene plasmid #103344: LSB-hsa-miR-20b-5p
Purpose: Used to sense miRNA activity using fluorescence based tools. hsa-miR-20b-5p target in 3' UTR of of mKate. miRNA activity can be measured by the repression of mKate2 relative to EBFP2 fluorescent proteins . Plasmid is inherently unstable; please see Depositor Comments
Depositing lab: Ron Weiss. Depositing organization: Massachusetts Institute of Technology. Publication: A mixed antagonistic/synergistic miRNA repression model enables accurate predictions of multi-input miRNA sensor activity. Gam JJ, Babb J, Weiss R. Nat Commun. 2018 Jun 22;9(1):2430. doi: 10.1038/s41467-018-04575-0. PubMed 29934631.
Backbone
  Vector backbone: Low Sensor Backbone (LSB)
  Vector type: Mammalian Expression, Synthetic Biology
Growth in bacteria
  Bacterial resistance: Ampicillin and Kanamycin, 100 & 50 μg/mL
  Growth temperature: 30°C
  Growth strain: NEB Stable
  Copy number: High Copy
Gene/Insert
  Gene/Insert name: hsa-miR-20b-5p target
  Species: H. sapiens (human)
  Entrez Gene: MIR20B (a.k.a. MIRN20B, hsa-mir-20b, mir-20b)
  Promoter: EF-1a
  Cloning method: Gibson Cloning
Terms and licenses: Academic/Nonprofit Terms; Industry Terms: Not Available to Industry
Depositor comments: Please note that this plasmid is inherently unstable due to a repeating poly A element. We recommend performing a diagnostic digest on multiple colonies upon receipt. The depositors would like to note the presence of several discrepancies between the depositor sequence and physical plasmid sequence. In particular, the sequences upstream and downstream of the puromycin coding region have 10 bp insertions which do not affect the ability to perform puromycin selection. The sequences for those regions within the physical plasmids are as follows: Upstream of Puro: GAATTCGACCGCCTGTCTCAAGGTGCCACC; Downstream of Puro: GCTTTGAGACTACGCGTGAATTCACTCCTC.
How to cite: LSB-hsa-miR-20b-5p was a gift from Ron Weiss (Addgene plasmid # 103344 ; http://n2t.net/addgene:103344 ; RRID:Addgene_103344)
