[The description below was written by a language model from this plasmid's Addgene catalogue record and pLannotate feature annotations shown in this document.]
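Description:
LSB-hsa-miR-20b-5p is an 11 kb mammalian expression plasmid built on the Low Sensor Backbone (LSB), designed as a two-colour fluorescent reporter of microRNA activity for synthetic biology work. It replicates in E. coli from a high-copy ColE1/pUC-type origin and carries both a β-lactamase gene (ampicillin) and an aph(3')-Ia gene (kanamycin), with the record listing selection on both antibiotics. A puromycin N-acetyltransferase coding region followed by a rabbit β-globin poly(A) signal is also present for selection in mammalian cells, although no mammalian promoter is annotated directly upstream of it.

The payload consists of two parallel transcription units, each driven by the human EF-1α core promoter with its intron A and terminated by a β-globin 3' region and poly(A) signal. The promoter and coding modules are flanked by attB4, attB1 and attB2 sites, which are scars of Gateway-style assembly. The first unit expresses the red fluorescent protein mKate2. According to the catalogue entry, it carries a target site for human miR-20b-5p in its 3' UTR, but this site is not annotated as a feature. The second unit expresses the blue protein EBFP2 with no such target and serves as an internal reference for plasmid dose and expression. In cells containing active miR-20b-5p, the mKate2 transcript is repressed while EBFP2 is unaffected, so the mKate2-to-EBFP2 ratio reports miRNA activity.

The depositor notes that the repeated poly(A) elements make the plasmid inherently unstable. The physical plasmid also differs slightly from the deposited sequence, including short insertions flanking the puromycin gene that are said not to impair selection.
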