Features (pLannotate 1.2.2; 28 found; start..end, strand, type, name):
     87..675     -  rep_origin     ori: high-copy-number ColE1/pMB1/pBR322/pUC origin of replication
    846..1706    -  CDS            AmpR: β-lactamase; bla; confers resistance to ampicillin, carbenicillin, and related antibiotics
   1707..1778    -  promoter       AmpR promoter: bla
   1857..2456    +  CDS            PuroR: puromycin N-acetyltransferase; pac from Streptomyces alboniger; confers resistance to puromycin
   2461..2541    +  CDS            HBB (fragment): HBB_PONPY - Experimental evidence at transcript level: Swiss-Prot protein existence level 2. Involved in oxygen transport from the lung to the various peripheral tissues. From Pongo pygmaeus (Bornean orangutan).
   2612..2667    +  polyA_signal   β-globin poly(A) signal: rabbit β-globin polyadenylation signal (Gil and Proudfoot, 1987)
   3646..3666    +  protein_bind   attB4: mutant version of attB; core recombination site for the Gateway® BP reaction BP Clonase™
   3734..3945    +  promoter       EF-1α core promoter: core promoter for human elongation factor EF-1α
   3946..4884    +  intron         EF-1α intron A: intron upstream of the start codon of human EF-1α
   4911..4931    +  protein_bind   attB1: mutant version of attB; core recombination site for the Gateway® BP reaction BP Clonase™
   4951..5646    +  CDS            mKate2: mKate2 is a basic (constitutively fluorescent) red fluorescent protein published in 2009, derived from Entacmaea quadricolor. It is reported to be a rapidly-maturing monomer with moderate acid sensitivity.
   5666..5690    -  protein_bind   attB2: mutant version of attB; recombination site for the Gateway® BP reaction BP Clonase™
   5838..5912    +  CDS            HBB (fragment): HBB_PONPY - Experimental evidence at transcript level: Swiss-Prot protein existence level 2. Involved in oxygen transport from the lung to the various peripheral tissues. From Pongo pygmaeus (Bornean orangutan).
   5983..6038    +  polyA_signal   β-globin poly(A) signal: rabbit β-globin polyadenylation signal (Gil and Proudfoot, 1987)
   6422..6447    +  misc_feature   SA: splice acceptor site
   7119..7139    +  protein_bind   attB4: mutant version of attB; core recombination site for the Gateway® BP reaction BP Clonase™
   7207..7418    +  promoter       EF-1α core promoter: core promoter for human elongation factor EF-1α
   7419..8357    +  intron         EF-1α intron A: intron upstream of the start codon of human EF-1α
   8384..8404    +  protein_bind   attB1: mutant version of attB; core recombination site for the Gateway® BP reaction BP Clonase™
   8415..9131    +  CDS            EBFP2: EBFP2 is a basic (constitutively fluorescent) blue fluorescent protein published in 2007, derived from Aequorea victoria. It is reported to be a rapidly-maturing monomer with moderate acid sensitivity.
   9139..9163    -  protein_bind   attB2: mutant version of attB; recombination site for the Gateway® BP reaction BP Clonase™
   9167..9247    +  CDS            HBB (fragment): HBB_PONPY - Experimental evidence at transcript level: Swiss-Prot protein existence level 2. Involved in oxygen transport from the lung to the various peripheral tissues. From Pongo pygmaeus (Bornean orangutan).
   9318..9373    +  polyA_signal   β-globin poly(A) signal: rabbit β-globin polyadenylation signal (Gil and Proudfoot, 1987)
   9756..9778    -  protein_bind   lac operator (fragment): The lac repressor binds to the lac operator to inhibit transcription in E. coli. This inhibition can be relieved by adding lactose or isopropyl-β-D-thiogalactopyranoside (IPTG). lac repressor encoded by lacI
   9782..9812    -  promoter       lac promoter: promoter for the E. coli lac operon
   9827..9848    -  protein_bind   CAP binding site: CAP binding activates transcription in the presence of cAMP. E. coli catabolite activator protein
   9861..9900    -  CDS            lacI (fragment): lac repressor; lacI; The lac repressor binds to the lac operator to inhibit transcription in E. coli. This inhibition can be relieved by adding lactose or isopropyl-β-D-thiogalactopyranoside (IPTG).
  10073..10882   +  CDS            KanR: aminoglycoside phosphotransferase; aph(3')-Ia; confers resistance to kanamycin in bacteria or G418 (Geneticin®) in eukaryotes
>Addgene plasmid #103344 | LSB-hsa-miR-20b-5p | depositor full sequence | sequence record 195737 | Full Sequence
AATTGAGGGGATAACGCAGGAAAGAACATGTGAGCAAAAGGCCAGCAAAAGGCCAGGAACCGTAAAAAGG
CCGCGTTGCTGGCGTTTTTCCATAGGCTCCGCCCCCCTGACGAGCATCACAAAAATCGACGCTCAAGTCA
GAGGTGGCGAAACCCGACAGGACTATAAAGATACCAGGCGTTTCCCCCTGGAAGCTCCCTCGTGCGCTCT
CCTGTTCCGACCCTGCCGCTTACCGGATACCTGTCCGCCTTTCTCCCTTCGGGAAGCGTGGCGCTTTCTC
ATAGCTCACGCTGTAGGTATCTCAGTTCGGTGTAGGTCGTTCGCTCCAAGCTGGGCTGTGTGCACGAACC
CCCCGTTCAGCCCGACCGCTGCGCCTTATCCGGTAACTATCGTCTTGAGTCCAACCCGGTAAGACACGAC
TTATCGCCACTGGCAGCAGCCACTGGTAACAGGATTAGCAGAGCGAGGTATGTAGGCGGTGCTACAGAGT
TCTTGAAGTGGTGGCCTAACTACGGCTACACTAGAAGAACAGTATTTGGTATCTGCGCTCTGCTGAAGCC
AGTTACCTTCGGAAAAAGAGTTGGTAGCTCTTGATCCGGCAAACAAACCACCGCTGGTAGCGGTGGTTTT
TTTGTTTGCAAGCAGCAGATTACGCGCAGAAAAAAAGGATCTCAAGAAGATCCTTTGATCTTTTCTACGG
GGTCTGACGCTCAGTGGAACGAAAACTCACGTTAAGGGATTTTGGTCATGAGATTATCAAAAAGGATCTT
CACCTAGATCCTTTTAAATTAAAAATGAAGTTTTAAATCAATCTAAAGTATATATGAGTAAACTTGGTCT
GACAGTTACCAATGCTTAATCAGTGAGGCACCTATCTCAGCGATCTGTCTATTTCGTTCATCCATAGTTG
CCTGACTCCCCGTCGTGTAGATAACTACGATACGGGAGGGCTTACCATCTGGCCCCAGTGCTGCAATGAT
ACCGCGAGAACCACGCTCACCGGCTCCAGATTTATCAGCAATAAACCAGCCAGCCGGAAGGGCCGAGCGC
AGAAGTGGTCCTGCAACTTTATCCGCCTCCATCCAGTCTATTAATTGTTGCCGGGAAGCTAGAGTAAGTA
GTTCGCCAGTTAATAGTTTGCGCAACGTTGTTGCCATTGCTACAGGCATCGTGGTGTCACGCTCGTCGTT
TGGTATGGCTTCATTCAGCTCCGGTTCCCAACGATCAAGGCGAGTTACATGATCCCCCATGTTGTGCAAA
AAAGCGGTTAGCTCCTTCGGTCCTCCGATCGTTGTCAGAAGTAAGTTGGCCGCAGTGTTATCACTCATGG
TTATGGCAGCACTGCATAATTCTCTTACTGTCATGCCATCCGTAAGATGCTTTTCTGTGACTGGTGAGTA
CTCAACCAAGTCATTCTGAGAATAGTGTATGCGGCGACCGAGTTGCTCTTGCCCGGCGTCAATACGGGAT
AATACCGCGCCACATAGCAGAACTTTAAAAGTGCTCATCATTGGAAAACGTTCTTCGGGGCGAAAACTCT
CAAGGATCTTACCGCTGTTGAGATCCAGTTCGATGTAACCCACTCGTGCACCCAACTGATCTTCAGCATC
TTTTACTTTCACCAGCGTTTCTGGGTGAGCAAAAACAGGAAGGCAAAATGCCGCAAAAAAGGGAATAAGG
GCGACACGGAAATGTTGAATACTCATACTCTTCCTTTTTCAATATTATTGAAGCATTTATCAGGGTTATT
GTCTCATGAGCGGATACATATTTGAATGTAGCTCCGAATTTCTCGAGGGCTTGTCGACGACGGCGGTCTC
CGTCGTCAGGATCATGAATTCGACCCGCCTGCCACCATGACCGAGTACAAGCCCACGGTGCGCCTCGCCA
CCCGCGACGACGTCCCCCGGGCCGTACGCACCCTCGCCGCCGCGTTCGCCGACTACCCCGCCACGCGCCA
CACCGTCGACCCGGACCGCCACATCGAGCGGGTCACCGAGCTGCAAGAACTCTTCCTCACGCGCGTCGGG
CTCGACATCGGCAAGGTGTGGGTCGCGGACGACGGCGCCGCGGTGGCGGTCTGGACCACGCCGGAGAGCG
TCGAAGCGGGGGCGGTGTTCGCCGAGATCGGCCCGCGCATGGCCGAGTTGAGCGGTTCCCGGCTGGCCGC
GCAGCAACAGATGGAAGGCCTCCTGGCGCCGCACCGGCCCAAGGAGCCCGCGTGGTTCCTGGCCACCGTC
GGCGTCTCGCCCGACCACCAGGGCAAGGGTCTGGGCAGCGCCGTCGTGCTCCCCGGAGTGGAGGCGGCCG
AGCGCGCCGGGGTGCCCGCCTTCCTGGAGACATCCGCGCCCCGCAACCTCCCCTTCTACGAGCGGCTCGG
CTTCACCGTCACCGCCGACGTCGAGGTGCCCGAAGGACCGCGCACCTGGTGCATGACCCGCAAGCCCGGT
GCCTGATACGCGTGAATTCACTCCTCAGGTGCAGGCTGCCTATCAGAAGGTGGTGGCTGGTGTGGCCAAT
GCCCTGGCTCACAAATACCACTGAGATCTTTTTCCCTCTGCCAAAAATTATGGGGACATCATGAAGCCCC
TTGAGCATCTGACTTCTGGCTAATAAAGGAAATTTATTTTCATTGCAATAGTGTGTTGGAATTTTTTGTG
TCTCTCACTCGGAAGGACATATGGGAGGGCAAATCATTTAAAACATCAGAATGAGTATTTGGTTTAGAGT
TTGGCAACATATGCCCATATGCTGGCTGCCATGAACAAAGGTTGGCTATAAAGAGGTCATCAGTATATGA
AACAGCCCCCTGCTGTCCATTCCTTATTCCATAGAAAAGCCTTGACTTGAGGTTAGATTTTTTTTATATT
TTGTTTTGTGTTATTTTTTTCTTTAACATCCCTAAAATTTTCCTTACATGTTTTACTAGCCAGATTTTTC
CTCCTCTCCTGACTACTCCCAGTCATAGCTGTCCCTCTTCTCTTATGGAGATCCCTCGACCTGCAGCCCA
AGCTTGAATTCTCTAGAATTACCCTGTTATCCCTATGCTTGGTTTACCGAGCTCTTATTGGTTTTCAAAC
TTCATTGACTGTGCCCAACGCGCCTGGGAGCTCACGGGGACAGCCCCCCCCCAAAGCCCCCAGGGATGTA
ATTACGTCCCTCCCCCGCTAGGGGGCAGCAGCGAGCCGCCCGGGGCTCCGCTCCGGTCCGGCGCTCCCCC
CGCATCCCCGAGCCGGCAGCGTGCGGGGACAGCCCGGGCACGGGGAAGGTGGCACGGGATCGCTTTCCTC
TGAACGCTTCTCGCTGCTCTTTGAGCCTGCAGACACCTGGGGGGATACGGGGAAAAAGCTAGGCTGAAAG
ACCGGTTCTTAGAATGACACGCGCCTGGGAGCTCACGGGGACAGCCCCCCCCCAAAGCCCCCAGGGATGT
AATTACGTCCCTCCCCCGCTAGGGGGCAGCAGCGAGCCGCCCGGGGCTCCGCTCCGGTCCGGCGCTCCCC
CCGCATCCCCGAGCCGGCAGCGTGCGGGGACAGCCCGGGCACGGGGAAGGTGGCACGGGATCGCTTTCCT
CTGAACGCTTCTCGCTGCTCTTTGAGCCTGCAGACACCTGGGGGGATACGGGGAAAAAGCTAACTTCTGA
GACGACAACTTTGTATAGAAAAGTTGGCTCCGAATTCGCCCTTGACAGCAGAGATCCAGTTTGGTTAATT
AATTGGCTCCGGTGCCCGTCAGTGGGCAGAGCGCACATCGCCCACAGTCCCCGAGAAGTTGTGGGGAGGG
GTCGGCAATTGAACCGGTGCCTAGAGAAGGTGGCGCGGGGTAAACTGGGAAAGTGATGTCGTGTACTGGC
TCCGCCTTTTTCCCGAGGGTGGGGGAGAACCGTATATAAGTGCAGTAGTCGCCGTGAACGTTCTTTTTCG
CAACGGGTTTGCCGCCAGAACACAGGTAAGTGCCGTGTGTGGTTCCCGCGGGCCTGGCCTCTTTACGGGT
TATGGCCCTTGCGTGCCTTGAATTACTTCCACCTGGCTGCAGTACGTGATTCTTGATCCCGAGCTTCGGG
TTGGAAGTGGGTGGGAGAGTTCGAGGCCTTGCGCTTAAGGAGCCCCTTCGCCTCGTGCTTGAGTTGAGGC
CTGGCCTGGGCGCTGGGGCCGCCGCGTGCGAATCTGGTGGCACCTTCGCGCCTGTCTCGCTGCTTTCGAT
AAGTCTCTAGCCATTTAAAATTTTTGATGACCTGCTGCGACGCTTTTTTTCTGGCAAGATAGTCTTGTAA
ATGCGGGCCAAGATCTGCACACTGGTATTTCGGTTTTTGGGGCCGCGGGCGGCGACGGGGCCCGTGCGTC
CCAGCGCACATGTTCGGCGAGGCGGGGCCTGCGAGCGCGGCCACCGAGAATCGGACGGGGGTAGTCTCAA
GCTGGCCGGCCTGCTCTGGTGCCTGGCCTCGCGCCGCCGTGTATCGCCCCGCCCTGGGCGGCAAGGCTGG
CCCGGTCGGCACCAGTTGCGTGAGCGGAAAGATGGCCGCTTCCCGGCCCTGCTGCAGGGAGCTCAAAATG
GAGGACGCGGCGCTCGGGAGAGCGGGCGGGTGAGTCACCCACACAAAGGAAAAGGGCCTTTCCGTCCTCA
GCCGTCGCTTCATGTGACTCCACGGAGTACCGGGCGCCGTCCAGGCACCTCGATTAGTTCTCGAGCTTTT
GGAGTACGTCGTCTTTAGGTTGGGGGGAGGGGTTTTATGCGATGGAGTTTCCCCACACTGAGTGGGTGGA
GACTGAAGTTAGGCCAGCTTGGCACTTGATGTAATTCTCCTTGGAATTTGCCCTTTTTGAGTTTGGATCT
TGGTTCATTCTCAAGCCTCAGACAGTGGTTCAAAGTTTTTTTCTTCCATTTCAGGTGTCGTGAGAAGGGC
GAATTCGACCCAAGTTTGTACAAAAAAGCAGGCTGGATCCAGGTGCCACCATGGTGAGCGAGCTGATTAA
GGAGAACATGCACATGAAGCTGTACATGGAGGGCACCGTGAACAACCACCACTTCAAGTGCACATCCGAG
GGCGAAGGCAAGCCCTACGAGGGCACCCAGACCATGAGAATCAAGGCGGTCGAGGGCGGCCCTCTCCCCT
TCGCCTTCGACATCCTGGCTACCAGCTTCATGTACGGCAGCAAAACCTTCATCAACCACACCCAGGGCAT
CCCCGACTTCTTTAAGCAGTCCTTCCCCGAGGGCTTCACATGGGAGAGAGTCACCACATACGAAGATGGG
GGCGTGCTGACCGCTACCCAGGACACCAGCCTCCAGGACGGCTGCCTCATCTACAACGTCAAGATCAGAG
GGGTGAACTTCCCATCCAACGGCCCTGTGATGCAGAAGAAAACACTCGGCTGGGAGGCCTCCACCGAGAC
ACTGTACCCCGCTGACGGCGGCCTGGAAGGCAGAGCCGACATGGCCCTGAAGCTCGTGGGCGGGGGCCAC
CTGATCTGCAACCTTAAGACCACATACAGATCCAAGAAACCCGCTAAGAACCTCAAGATGCCCGGCGTCT
ACTATGTGGACAGGAGACTGGAAAGAATCAAGGAGGCCGACAAAGAGACATACGTCGAGCAGCACGAGGT
GGCTGTGGCCAGATACTGCGACCTCCCTAGCAAACTGGGGCACAAACTTAATTGAGAATTCTACCACCCA
GCTTTCTTGTACAAAGTGGTACGTCTCAAGACCAGAGGTCTCTGCTTTCCTGGGCCTACCTGCACTATGA
GCACTTTGCTACCTGCACTATGAGCACTTTGCTACCTGCACTATGAGCACTTTGCTACCTGCACTATGAG
CACTTTGCAACCAGAAGAGACCTGTGCTTCACTCCTCAGGTGCAGGCTGCCTATCAGAAGGTGGTGGCTG
GTGTGGCCAATGCCCTGGCTCACAAATACCACTGAGATCTTTTTCCCTCTGCCAAAAATTATGGGGACAT
CATGAAGCCCCTTGAGCATCTGACTTCTGGCTAATAAAGGAAATTTATTTTCATTGCAATAGTGTGTTGG
AATTTTTTGTGTCTCTCACTCGGAAGGACATATGGGAGGGCAAATCATTTAAAACATCAGAATGAGTATT
TGGTTTAGAGTTTGGCAACATATGCCCATATGCTGGCTGCCATGAACAAAGGTTGGCTATAAAGAGGTCA
TCAGTATATGAAACAGCCCCCTGCTGTCCATTCCTTATTCCATAGAAAAGCCTTGACTTGAGGTTAGATT
TTTTTTATATTTTGTTTTGTGTTATTTTTTTCTTTAACATCCCTAAAATTTTCCTTACATGTTTTACTAG
CCAGATTTTTCCTCCTCTCCTGACTACTCCCAGTCATAGCTGTCCCTCTTCTCTTATGGAGATCCCGAGC
GGTGCGTTTTTATGCTTGTAGTATTGTATAATGTTTTTAAGATCCAAGCTTCTGACCTCTTCTCTTCCTC
CCACAGGGCCTCGAGACAATTGCATCGATGGTACCAGTGAAAGTCTGCAATGAATTCGAGTTGGCGCGCC
TGTCATTCTAAATCTCTCTTTCAGCCTAAAGCTTTTTCCCCGTATCCCCCCAGGTGTCTGCAGGCTCAAA
GAGCAGCGAGAAGCGTTCAGAGGAAAGCGATCCCGTGCCACCTTCCCCGTGCCCGGGCTGTCCCCGCACG
CTGCCGGCTCGGGGATGCGGGGGGAGCGCCGGACCGGAGCGGAGCCCCGGGCGGCTCGCTGCTGCCCCCT
AGCGGGGGAGGGACGTAATTACATCCCTGGGGGCTTTGGGAGGGGGCTGTCCCCGTGAGCTCCCAGGCGC
GCCTGTCATTCTAAATCTCTCTTTCAGCCTAAAGCTTTTTCCCCGTATCCCCCCAGGTGTCTGCAGGCTC
AAAGAGCAGCGAGAAGCGTTCAGAGGAAAGCGATCCCGTGCCACCTTCCCCGTGCCCGGGCTGTCCCCGC
ACGCTGCCGGCTCGGGGATGCGGGGGGAGCGCCGGACCGGAGCGGAGCCCCGGGCGGCTCGCTGCTGCCC
CCTAGCGGGGGAGGGACGTAATTACATCCCTGGGGGCTTTGGGGGGGGGCTGTCCCCGTGAGCTCCCAGG
CGCGCCAACTCGGTACCGTATCGATGTCGACGTTAACGCTAGTGATATCAACTTTGTATAGAAAAGTTGG
CTCCGAATTCGCCCTTGACAGCAGAGATCCAGTTTGGTTAATTAATTGGCTCCGGTGCCCGTCAGTGGGC
AGAGCGCACATCGCCCACAGTCCCCGAGAAGTTGTGGGGAGGGGTCGGCAATTGAACCGGTGCCTAGAGA
AGGTGGCGCGGGGTAAACTGGGAAAGTGATGTCGTGTACTGGCTCCGCCTTTTTCCCGAGGGTGGGGGAG
AACCGTATATAAGTGCAGTAGTCGCCGTGAACGTTCTTTTTCGCAACGGGTTTGCCGCCAGAACACAGGT
AAGTGCCGTGTGTGGTTCCCGCGGGCCTGGCCTCTTTACGGGTTATGGCCCTTGCGTGCCTTGAATTACT
TCCACCTGGCTGCAGTACGTGATTCTTGATCCCGAGCTTCGGGTTGGAAGTGGGTGGGAGAGTTCGAGGC
CTTGCGCTTAAGGAGCCCCTTCGCCTCGTGCTTGAGTTGAGGCCTGGCCTGGGCGCTGGGGCCGCCGCGT
GCGAATCTGGTGGCACCTTCGCGCCTGTCTCGCTGCTTTCGATAAGTCTCTAGCCATTTAAAATTTTTGA
TGACCTGCTGCGACGCTTTTTTTCTGGCAAGATAGTCTTGTAAATGCGGGCCAAGATCTGCACACTGGTA
TTTCGGTTTTTGGGGCCGCGGGCGGCGACGGGGCCCGTGCGTCCCAGCGCACATGTTCGGCGAGGCGGGG
CCTGCGAGCGCGGCCACCGAGAATCGGACGGGGGTAGTCTCAAGCTGGCCGGCCTGCTCTGGTGCCTGGC
CTCGCGCCGCCGTGTATCGCCCCGCCCTGGGCGGCAAGGCTGGCCCGGTCGGCACCAGTTGCGTGAGCGG
AAAGATGGCCGCTTCCCGGCCCTGCTGCAGGGAGCTCAAAATGGAGGACGCGGCGCTCGGGAGAGCGGGC
GGGTGAGTCACCCACACAAAGGAAAAGGGCCTTTCCGTCCTCAGCCGTCGCTTCATGTGACTCCACGGAG
TACCGGGCGCCGTCCAGGCACCTCGATTAGTTCTCGAGCTTTTGGAGTACGTCGTCTTTAGGTTGGGGGG
AGGGGTTTTATGCGATGGAGTTTCCCCACACTGAGTGGGTGGAGACTGAAGTTAGGCCAGCTTGGCACTT
GATGTAATTCTCCTTGGAATTTGCCCTTTTTGAGTTTGGATCTTGGTTCATTCTCAAGCCTCAGACAGTG
GTTCAAAGTTTTTTTCTTCCATTTCAGGTGTCGTGAGAAGGGCGAATTCGACCCAAGTTTGTACAAAAAA
GCAGGCTCGCCACCATGGTGAGCAAGGGCGAGGAGCTGTTCACCGGGGTGGTGCCCATCCTGGTCGAGCT
GGACGGCGACGTAAACGGCCACAAGTTCAGCGTGAGGGGCGAGGGCGAGGGCGATGCCACCAACGGCAAG
CTGACCCTGAAGTTCATCTGCACCACCGGCAAGCTGCCCGTGCCCTGGCCCACCCTCGTGACCACCCTGA
GCCACGGCGTGCAGTGCTTCGCCCGCTACCCCGACCACATGAAGCAGCACGACTTCTTCAAGTCCGCCAT
GCCCGAAGGCTACGTCCAGGAGCGCACCATCTTCTTCAAGGACGACGGCACCTACAAGACCCGCGCCGAG
GTGAAGTTCGAGGGCGACACCCTAGTGAACCGCATCGAGCTGAAGGGCGTCGACTTCAAGGAGGACGGCA
ACATCCTGGGGCACAAGCTGGAGTACAACTTCAACAGCCACAACATCTATATCATGGCCGTCAAGCAGAA
GAACGGCATCAAGGTGAACTTCAAGATCCGCCACAACGTGGAGGACGGCAGCGTGCAGCTCGCCGACCAC
TACCAGCAGAACACCCCCATCGGCGACGGCCCCGTGCTGCTGCCCGACAGCCACTACCTGAGCACCCAGT
CCGTGCTGAGCAAAGACCCCAACGAGAAGCGCGATCACATGGTCCTGCTGGAGTTCCGCACCGCCGCCGG
GATCACTCTCGGCATGGACGAGCTGTACAAGTAATACCACCCAGCTTTCTTGTACAAAGTGGTACGCGTG
AATTCACTCCTCAGGTGCAGGCTGCCTATCAGAAGGTGGTGGCTGGTGTGGCCAATGCCCTGGCTCACAA
ATACCACTGAGATCTTTTTCCCTCTGCCAAAAATTATGGGGACATCATGAAGCCCCTTGAGCATCTGACT
TCTGGCTAATAAAGGAAATTTATTTTCATTGCAATAGTGTGTTGGAATTTTTTGTGTCTCTCACTCGGAA
GGACATATGGGAGGGCAAATCATTTAAAACATCAGAATGAGTATTTGGTTTAGAGTTTGGCAACATATGC
CCATATGCTGGCTGCCATGAACAAAGGTTGGCTATAAAGAGGTCATCAGTATATGAAACAGCCCCCTGCT
GTCCATTCCTTATTCCATAGAAAAGCCTTGACTTGAGGTTAGATTTTTTTTATATTTTGTTTTGTGTTAT
TTTTTTCTTTAACATCCCTAAAATTTTCCTTACATGTTTTACTAGCCAGATTTTTCCTCCTCTCCTGACT
ACTCCCAGTCATAGCTGTCCCTCTTCTCTTATGGAGATCCCTCGACCTGCAGCCCAAGCTTGGCGTAATC
ATGGTCATAGCTGTTTCCTGTGTGAAATTGTTATCCGCTCACAATTCCACACAACATACGAGCCGGAAGC
ATAAAGTGTAAAGCCTGGGGTGCCTAATGAGTGAGCTAACTCACATTAATTGCGTTGCGCTCACTGCCCG
CTTTCCAGTCGGGAAACCTGTCGTGCCAGCGGATCGACAGTACTAAGCTTGGTCTAATACCCAATCTCTC
GTCTTATCCAGATGTTTTATACGCCTCTGGCCCGTGTCTCAAAATCTCTGATGTTACATTGCACAAGATA
AAATAATATCATCATGAACAATAAAACTGTCTGCTTACATAAACAGTAATACAAGGGGTGTTATGAGCCA
TATTCAACGGGAAACGTCGAGGCCGCGATTAAATTCCAACATGGATGCTGATTTATATGGGTATAAATGG
GCTCGCGATAATGTCGGGCAATCAGGTGCGACAATCTATCGCTTGTATGGGAAGCCCGATGCGCCAGAGT
TGTTTCTGAAACATGGCAAAGGTAGCGTTGCCAATGATGTTACAGATGAGATGGTCAGACTAAACTGGCT
GACGGAATTTATGCCTCTTCCGACCATCAAGCATTTTATCCGTACTCCTGATGATGCATGGTTACTCACC
ACTGCGATCCCCGGAAAAACAGCATTCCAGGTATTAGAAGAATATCCTGATTCAGGTGAAAATATTGTTG
ATGCGCTGGCAGTGTTCCTGCGCCGGTTGCATTCGATTCCTGTTTGTAATTGTCCTTTTAACAGCGATCG
CGTATTTCGTCTCGCTCAGGCGCAATCACGAATGAATAACGGTTTGGTTGATGCGAGTGATTTTGATGAC
GAGCGTAATGGCTGGCCTGTTGAACAAGTCTGGAAAGAAATGCATAAACTTTTGCCATTCTCACCGGATT
CAGTCGTCACTCATGGTGATTTCTCACTTGATAACCTTATTTTTGACGAGGGGAAATTAATAGGTTGTAT
TGATGTTGGACGAGTCGGAATCGCAGACCGATACCAGGATCTTGCCATCCTATGGAACTGCCTCGGTGAG
TTTTCTCCTTCATTACAGAAACGGCTTTTTCAAAAATATGGTATTGATAATCCTGATATGAATAAATTGC
AGTTTCATTTGATGCTCGATGAGTTTTTCTAATCAGAATTGGTTAATTGGTTGTAACACTGGCAGAGCAT
TACGCTGACTTGACGGGACGGCGCAAGCTCATGACCAAAATCCCTTAACGTGAGTTACGCGTCGTTCCAC
TGAGCGTCAGAGGTATCACTAGTATTACAGAGGTAAGTTATAACAGTCGCCTAACCC
