>Addgene plasmid #103344 | LSB-hsa-miR-20b-5p | depositor partial sequence | sequence record 195738 | hsa-miR-20b-5p target
CTACCTGCACTATGAGCACTTTG
