>Addgene plasmid #103344 | LSB-hsa-miR-20b-5p | addgene partial sequence | sequence record 272203 | mKate2-F 5'-ACCCGCTAAGAACCTCAAGA-3'
ATCAAGGAGGCCGACAAAGAGACATACGTCGAGCAGCACGAGGTGGCTGTGGCCAGATACTGCGACCTCC
CTAGCAAACTGGGGCACAAACTTAATTGAGAATTCTACCACCCAGCTTTCTTGTACAAAGTGGTACGTCT
CAAGACCAGAGGTCTCTGCTTTCCTGGGCCTACCTGCACTATGAGCACTTTGCTACCTGCACTATGAGCA
CTTTGCTACCTGCACTATGAGCACTTTGCTACCTGCACTATGAGCACTTTGCAACCAGAAGAGACCTGTG
CTTCACTCCTCAGGTGCAGGCTGCCTATCAGAAGGTGGTGGCTGGTGTGGCCAATGCCCTGGCTCACAAA
TACCACTGAGATCTTTTTCCCTCTGCCAAAAATTATGGGGACATCATGAAGCCCCTTGAGCATCTGACTT
CTGGCTAATAAAGGAAATTTATTTTCATTGCAATAGTGTGTTGGAATTTTTTGTGTCTCTCACTCGGAAG
GACATATGGGAGGGCAAATCATTTAAAACATCAGAATGAGTATTTGGTTTAGAGTTTGGCAACATATGCC
CATATGCT
